Addgene plasmid #114255: pMXBK_pFa
Purpose: POC12397, MetClo assembly vector with F replication origin and kanamycin resistance for BsaI-based MetClo, adaptor sequence type p-a
Depositing lab: Christopher A. O'Callaghan. Depositing organization: University of Oxford. Publication: MetClo: methylase-assisted hierarchical DNA assembly using a single type IIS restriction enzyme. Lin D, O'Callaghan CA. Nucleic Acids Res. 2018 Jul 9. pii: 5050631. doi: 10.1093/nar/gky596. PubMed 29986052.
Backbone
  Vector backbone: pMXBK
  Vector type: Synthetic Biology
Growth in bacteria
  Bacterial resistance: Kanamycin, 50 μg/mL
  Growth temperature: 37°C
  Growth strain: DH5alpha
  Copy number: High Copy
Gene/Insert
  Gene/Insert name: LacZalpha
  Species: Synthetic
  Cloning method: Restriction Enzyme; 5′ cloning site unknown (unknown if destroyed)
Terms and licenses: Academic/Nonprofit Terms; Industry Terms: Not Available to Industry
How to cite: pMXBK_pFa was a gift from Christopher A. O'Callaghan (Addgene plasmid # 114255 ; http://n2t.net/addgene:114255 ; RRID:Addgene_114255)
