[The description below was written by a language model from this plasmid's Addgene catalogue record and pLannotate feature annotations shown in this document.]
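Description:
pMXBK_pFa is a synthetic-biology assembly vector from the MetClo system, a methylase-assisted hierarchical DNA assembly method that uses a single type IIS restriction enzyme throughout. This version is built on the pMXBK backbone for BsaI-based MetClo and carries the "p-a" type of adaptor sequences flanking the cloning position. These adaptors are not annotated in the feature table, and the record does not state the cloning sites. The plasmid is propagated in E. coli under kanamycin selection, provided by an aphA-3 aminoglycoside phosphotransferase gene driven by the bla (AmpR) promoter.

The roughly 8 kb sequence contains the F plasmid replication and partitioning module: ori2 (oriS), the repE initiator, the incC incompatibility region, the sopA and sopB partitioning genes, the centromere-like sopC site and a resD fragment. This BAC-type machinery normally gives stable, low-copy maintenance suited to large assemblies. The annotation also shows a high-copy ColE1/pUC-type origin lying next to the insert, which is a LacZα cassette comprising a CAP binding site, lac promoter and operator, a pUC18/19 polylinker remnant and the lacZα fragment, along with small lacI and bom fragments. The high-copy origin fits the catalogue's "high copy" designation for the empty vector. Its position beside the LacZα selection cassette suggests it might be lost together with that cassette when an assembly is inserted, leaving the F origin in control, but the record does not state this explicitly.

In use, LacZα serves as a replaceable marker for blue/white screening, so that clones in which assembled fragments have displaced it can be recognised. The vector thus acts as a recipient for multi-fragment BsaI assemblies within the MetClo hierarchy.
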