Features (pLannotate 1.2.2; 18 found; start..end, strand, type, name):
    220..808     +  rep_origin     ori: high-copy-number ColE1/pMB1/pBR322/pUC origin of replication
    991..1083    +  CDS            lacI (fragment): lac repressor; lacI; The lac repressor binds to the lac operator to inhibit transcription in E. coli. This inhibition can be relieved by adding lactose or isopropyl-β-D-thiogalactopyranoside (IPTG).
   1096..1117    +  protein_bind   CAP binding site: CAP binding activates transcription in the presence of cAMP. E. coli catabolite activator protein
   1132..1162    +  promoter       lac promoter: promoter for the E. coli lac operon
   1170..1186    +  protein_bind   lac operator: The lac repressor binds to the lac operator to inhibit transcription in E. coli. This inhibition can be relieved by adding lactose or isopropyl-β-D-thiogalactopyranoside (IPTG). lac repressor encoded by lacI
   1223..1279    -  misc_feature   MCS: pUC18/19 multiple cloning site
   1276..1433    +  CDS            lacZα (fragment): LacZα fragment of β-galactosidase; lacZ fragment
   1439..1538    -  misc_feature   bom (fragment): basis of mobility region from pBR322
   1692..1796    +  promoter       AmpR promoter: bla
   1797..2591    +  CDS            KanR: aminoglycoside phosphotransferase; aphA-3; confers resistance to kanamycin
   2595..2939    +  CDS            resD (fragment): REDF_ECOLI - Also known as D. Protein inferred from homology: Swiss-Prot protein existence level 3. Acts as a repressor of transcription and as a site-specific resolvase that cleaves at the RfsF site. From Escherichia coli (strain K12).
   3406..3625    +  rep_origin     ori2: secondary origin of replication for the bacterial F plasmid; also known as oriS
   3716..4468    +  CDS            repE: REPE1_ECOLI - Also known as E, rep. Experimental evidence at protein level: Swiss-Prot protein existence level 1. Replication initiator in the monomeric form, and autogenous repressor in the dimeric form. From Escherichia coli (strain K12).
   4474..4724    +  misc_feature   incC: incC; incompatibility region of the bacterial F plasmid
   5050..6225    +  CDS            sopA: partitioning protein for the bacterial F plasmid; sopA
   6225..7193    +  CDS            sopB: SOPB_ECOLI - Also known as B. Experimental evidence at protein level: Swiss-Prot protein existence level 1. Control of plasmid partitioning; required to recognize the cis-acting. Binds specifically with the DNA segment containing the sopC region. SopB is trans-acting. From Escherichia coli (strain K12).
   7269..7742    +  misc_feature   sopC: sopC; centromere-like partitioning region of the bacterial F plasmid
   7842..1       +  CDS            yuaZ (fragment) (across the origin): YUAZ_ECO57 - Protein predicted: Swiss-Prot protein existence level 4. From Escherichia coli O157:H7.
>Addgene plasmid #114255 | pMXBK_pFa | addgene full sequence | sequence record 225145 | Addgene NGS Result
CACTCTGTGACTTGGTCTCAGGAGTGAGACCGGCCTAGCAGGTGTGAGTTTGTCAGACCAAGTTTACTCA
TATATACTTTAGATTGATTTAAAACTTCATTTTTAATTTAAAAGGATCTAGGTGAAGATCCTTTTTGATA
ATCTCATGACCAAAATCCCTTAACGTGAGTTTTCGTTCCACTGAGCGTCAGACCCCGTAGAAAAGATCAA
AGGATCTTCTTGAGATCCTTTTTTTCTGCGCGTAATCTGCTGCTTGCAAACAAAAAAACCACCGCTACCA
GCGGTGGTTTGTTTGCCGGATCAAGAGCTACCAACTCTTTTTCCGAAGGTAACTGGCTTCAGCAGAGCGC
AGATACCAAATACTGTTCTTCTAGTGTAGCCGTAGTTAGGCCACCACTTCAAGAACTCTGTAGCACCGCC
TACATACCTCGCTCTGCTAATCCTGTTACCAGTGGCTGCTGCCAGTGGCGATAAGTCGTGTCTTACCGGG
TTGGACTCAAGACGATAGTTACCGGATAAGGCGCAGCGGTCGGGCTGAACGGGGGGTTCGTGCACACAGC
CCAGCTTGGAGCGAACGACCTACACCGAACTGAGATACCTACAGCGTGAGCTATGAGAAAGCGCCACGCT
TCCCGAAGGGAGAAAGGCGGACAGGTATCCGGTAAGCGGCAGGGTCGGAACAGGAGAGCGCACGAGGGAG
CTTCCAGGGGGAAACGCCTGGTATCTTTATAGTCCTGTCGGGTTTCGCCACCTCTGACTTGAGCGTCGAT
TTTTGTGATGCTCGTCAGGGGGGCGGAGCCTATGGAAAAACGCCAGCAACGCGGCCTTTTTACGGTTCCT
GGCCTTTTGCTGGCCTTTTGCTCACATGTTCTTTCCTGCGTTATCCCCTGATTCTGTGGATAACCGTATT
ACCGCCTTTGAGTGAGCTGATACCGCTCGCCGCAGCCGAACGACCGAGCGCAGCGAGTCAGTGAGCGAGG
AAGCGGAAGAGCGCCCAATACGCAAACCGCCTCTCCCCGCGCGTTGGCCGATTCATTAATGCAGCTGGCA
CGACAGGTTTCCCGACTGGAAAGCGGGCAGTGAGCGCAACGCAATTAATGTGAGTTAGCTCACTCATTAG
GCACCCCAGGCTTTACACTTTATGCTTCCGGCTCGTATGTTGTGTGGAATTGTGAGCGGATAACAATTTC
ACACAGGAAACAGCTATGACCATGATTACGCCAAGCTTGCATGCCTGCAGGTCGACTCTAGAGGATCCCC
GGGTACCGAGCTCGAATTCACTGGCCGTCGTTTTACAACGTCGTGACTGGGAAAACCCTGGCGTTACCCA
ACTTAATCGCCTTGCAGCACATCCCCCTTTCGCCAGCTGGCGTAATAGCGAAGAGGCCCGCACCGATCGC
CCTTCCCAACAGTTGCGCAGCCTGAATGGCGAATGGCGCCTGATGCGGTATTTTCTCCTTACGCATCTGT
GCGGTATTTCACACCGCATATGGTGCACTCTCAGTACAATCTGCTCTGATGCCGCATAGTTAAGCCAGCC
CCGACACCCGCCAACACCCGCTGACGCGCCCTGACGGGCTTGTCTGCTCCCGGCATCCGCTTACAGACAA
GCTGTGACAAGTACCACCTGGAACGCCAAAGGTCTCACGCTAGGTTGAGACCAAGTCACGAAGTGTGCGG
CCGCCTTCGTGCGCGGAACCCCTATTTGTTTATTTTTCTAAATACATTCAAATATGTATCCGCTCATGAG
ACAATAACCCTGATAAATGCTTCAATAATATTGAAAAAGGAAGAGTATGGCTAAAATGAGAATATCACCG
GAATTGAAAAAACTGATCGAAAAATACCGCTGCGTAAAAGATACGGAAGGAATGTCTCCTGCTAAGGTAT
ATAAGCTGGTGGGAGAAAATGAAAACCTATATTTAAAAATGACGGACAGCCGGTATAAAGGGACCACCTA
TGATGTGGAACGGGAAAAGGACATGATGCTATGGCTGGAAGGAAAGCTGCCTGTTCCAAAGGTCCTGCAC
TTTGAACGGCATGATGGCTGGAGCAATCTGCTCATGAGTGAGGCCGATGGCGTCCTTTGCTCGGAAGAGT
ATGAAGATGAACAAAGCCCTGAAAAGATTATCGAGCTGTATGCGGAGTGCATCAGGCTCTTTCACTCCAT
CGACATATCGGATTGTCCCTATACGAATAGCTTAGACAGCCGCTTAGCCGAATTGGATTACTTACTGAAT
AACGATCTGGCCGATGTGGATTGCGAAAACTGGGAAGAGGACACTCCATTTAAAGATCCGCGCGAGCTGT
ATGATTTTTTAAAGACGGAAAAGCCCGAAGAGGAACTTGTCTTTTCCCACGGCGACCTGGGAGACAGCAA
CATCTTTGTGAAAGATGGCAAAGTAAGTGGCTTTATTGATCTTGGGAGAAGCGGCAGGGCGGACAAGTGG
TATGACATTGCCTTCTGCGTCCGGTCGCTCAGGGAGGATATCGGGGAAGAACAGTATGTCGAGCTATTTT
TTGACTTACTGGGGATCAAGCCTGATTGGGAGAAAATAAAATATTATATTTTACTGGATGAATTGTTTTA
GGAGCTGGAGCGGCGTAACCGTCGCACAGGAAGGACAGAGAAAGCGCGGATCTGGGAAGTGACGGACAGA
ACGGTCAGGACCTGGATTGGGGAGGCGGTTGCCGCCGCTGCTGCTGACGGTGTGACGTTCTCTGTTCCGG
TCACACCACATACGTTCCGCCATTCCTATGCGATGCACATGCTGTATGCCGGTATACCGCTGAAAGTTCT
GCAAAGCCTGATGGGACATAAGTCCATCAGTTCAACGGAAGTCTACACGAAGGTTTTTGCGCTGGATGTG
GCTGCCCGGCTCCGGGTGCAGTTTGCGATGCCGGAGTCTGATGCGGTTGCGATGCTGAAACAATTATCCT
GAGAATAAATGCCTTGGCCTTTATATGGAAATGTGGAACTGAGTGGATATGCTGTTTTTGTCTGTTAAAC
AGAGAAGCTGGCTGTTATCCACTGAGAAGCGAACGAAACAGTCGGGAAAATCTCCCATTATCGTAGAGAT
CCGCATTATTAATCTCAGGAGCCTGTGTAGCGTTTATAGGAAGTAGTGTTCTGTCATGATGCCTGCAAGC
GGTAACGAAAACGATTTGAATATGCCTTCAGGAACAATAGAAATCTTCGTGCGGTGTTACGTTGAAGTGG
AGCGGATTATGTCAGCAATGGACAGAACAACCTAATGAACACAGAACCATGATGTGGTCTGTCCTTTTAC
AGCCAGTAGTGCTCGCCGCAGTCGAGCGACAGGGCGAAGCCCTCGAGTGAGCGAGGAAGCACCAGGGAAC
AGCACTTATATATTCTGCTTACACACGATGCCTGAAAAAACTTCCCTTGGGGTTATCCACTTATCCACGG
GGATATTTTTATAATTATTTTTTTTATAGTTTTTAGATCTTCTTTTTTAGAGCGCCTTGTAGGCCTTTAT
CCATGCTGGTTCTAGAGAAGGTGTTGTGACAAATTGCCCTTTCAGTGTGACAAATCACCCTCAAATGACA
GTCCTGTCTGTGACAAATTGCCCTTAACCCTGTGACAAATTGCCCTCAGAAGAAGCTGTTTTTTCACAAA
GTTATCCCTGCTTATTGACTCTTTTTTATTTAGTGTGACAATCTAAAAACTTGTCACACTTCACATGGAT
CTGTCATGGCGGAAACAGCGGTTATCAATCACAAGAAACGTAAAAATAGCCCGCGAATCGTCCAGTCAAA
CGACCTCACTGAGGCGGCATATAGTCTCTCCCGGGATCAAAAACGTATGCTGTATCTGTTCGTTGACCAG
ATCAGAAAATCTGATGGCACCCTACAGGAACATGACGGTATCTGCGAGATCCATGTTGCTAAATATGCTG
AAATATTCGGATTGACCTCTGCGGAAGCCAGTAAGGATATACGGCAGGCATTGAAGAGTTTCGCGGGGAA
GGAAGTGGTTTTTTATCGCCCTGAAGAGGATGCCGGCGATGAAAAAGGCTATGAATCTTTTCCTTGGTTT
ATCAAACGTGCGCACAGTCCATCCAGAGGGCTTTACAGTGTACATATCAACCCATATCTCATTCCCTTCT
TTATCGGGTTACAGAACCGGTTTACGCAGTTTCGGCTTAGTGAAACAAAAGAAATCACCAATCCGTATGC
CATGCGTTTATACGAATCCCTGTGTCAGTATCGTAAGCCGGATGGCTCAGGCATCGTGTCTCTGAAAATC
GACTGGATCATAGAGCGTTACCAGCTGCCTCAAAGTTACCAGCGTATGCCTGACTTCCGCCGCCGCTTCC
TGCAGGTCTGTGTTAATGAGATCAACAGCAGAACTCCAATGCGCCTCTCATACATTGAGAAAAAGAAAGG
CCGCCAGACGACTCATATCGTATTTTCCTTCCGCGATATCACTTCCATGACGACAGGATAGTCTGAGGGT
TATCTGTCACAGATTTGAGGGTGGTTCGTCACATTTGTTCTGACCTACTGAGGGTAATTTGTCACAGTTT
TGCTGTTTCCTTCAGCCTGCATGGATTTTCTCATACTTTTTGAACTGTAATTTTTAAGGAAGCCAAATTT
GAGGGCAGTTTGTCACAGTTGATTTCCTTCTCTTTCCCTTCGTCATGTGACCTGATATCGGGGGTTAGTT
CGTCATCATTGATGAGGGTTGATTATCACAGTTTATTACTCTGAATTGGCTATCCGCGTGTGTACCTCTA
CCTGGAGTTTTTCCCACGGTGGATATTTCTTCTTGCGCTGAGCGTAAGAGCTATCTGACAGAACAGTTCT
TCTTTGCTTCCTCGCCAGTTCGCTCGCTATGCTCGGTTACACGGCTGCGGCGAGCGCTAGTGATAATAAG
TGACTGAGGTATGTGGTGTTCTTATCTCCTTTTGTAGTGTTGCTCTTATTTTAAACAACTTTGCGGTTTT
TTGATGACTTTGCGATTTTGTTGTTGCTTTGCAGTAAATTGCAAGATTTAATAAAAAAACGCAAAGCAAT
GATTAAAGGATGTTCAGAATGAAACTCATGGAAACACTTAACCAGTGCATAAACGCTGGTCATGAAATGA
CGAAGGCTATCGCCATTGCACAGTTTAATGATGACAGCCCGGAAGCGAGGAAAATAACCCGGCGCTGGAG
AATAGGTGAAGCAGCGGATTTAGTTGGGGTTTCTTCTCAGGCTATCAGAGATGCCGAGAAAGCAGGGCGA
CTACCGCACCCGGATATGGAAATTCGAGGACGGGTTGAGCAACGTGTTGGTTATACAATTGAACAAATTA
ATCATATGCGTGATGTGTTTGGTACGCGATTGCGACGTGCTGAGGACGTATTTCCACCGGTGATCGGGGT
TGCTGCCCATAAAGGTGGCGTTTACAAAACCTCAGTTTCTGTTCATCTTGCTCAGGATCTGGCTCTGAAG
GGGCTACGTGTTTTGCTCGTGGAAGGTAACGACCCCCAGGGAACAGCCTCAATGTATCACGGATGGGTAC
CAGATCTTCATATTCATGCAGAAGATACTCTCCTGCCTTTCTATCTTGGGGAAAAGGACGATGTCACTTA
TGCAATAAAGCCCACTTGCTGGCCGGGGCTTGACATTATTCCTTCCTGTCTGGCTCTGCACCGTATTGAA
ACTGAGTTAATGGGCAAATTTGATGAAGGTAAACTGCCCACCGATCCACACCTGATGCTCCGACTGGCCA
TTGAAACTGTTGCTCATGACTATGATGTCATAGTTATTGACAGCGCGCCTAACCTGGGTATCGGCACGAT
TAATGTCGTATGTGCTGCTGATGTGCTGATTGTTCCCACGCCTGCTGAGTTGTTTGACTACACCTCCGCA
CTGCAGTTTTTCGATATGCTTCGTGATCTGCTCAAGAACGTTGATCTTAAAGGGTTCGAGCCTGATGTAC
GTATTTTGCTTACCAAATACAGCAATAGTAATGGCTCTCAGTCCCCGTGGATGGAGGAGCAAATTCGGGA
TGCCTGGGGAAGCATGGTTCTAAAAAATGTTGTACGTGAAACGGATGAAGTTGGTAAAGGTCAGATCCGG
ATGAGAACTGTTTTTGAACAGGCCATTGATCAACGCAGTTCAACTGGTGCCTGGAGAAATGCTCTTTCTA
TTTGGGAACCTGTCTGCAATGAAATTTTCGATCGTCTGATTAAACCACGCTGGGAGATTAGATAATGAAG
CGTGCGCCTGTTATTCCAAAACATACGCTCAATACTCAACCGGTTGAAGATACTTCGTTATCGACACCAG
CTGCCCCGATGGTGGATTCGTTAATTGCGCGCGTAGGAGTAATGGCTCGCGGTAATGCCATTACTTTGCC
TGTATGTGGTCGGGATGTGAAGTTTACTCTTGAAGTGCTCCGGGGTGATAGTGTTGAGAAAACCTCTCGG
GTATGGTCAGGTAATGAACGTGACCAGGAGCTGCTTACTGAGGACGCACTGGATGATCTCATCCCTTCTT
TTCTACTGACTGGTCAACAGACACCGGCGTTCGGTCGAAGAGTATCTGGTGTCATAGAAATTGCCGATGG
GAGTCGCCGTCGTAAAGCTGCTGCACTTACCGAAAGTGATTATCGTGTTCTGGTTGGCGAGCTGGATGAT
GAGCAGATGGCTGCATTATCCAGATTGGGTAACGATTATCGCCCAACAAGTGCTTATGAACGTGGTCAGC
GTTATGCAAGCCGATTGCAGAATGAATTTGCTGGAAATATTTCTGCGCTGGCTGATGCGGAAAATATTTC
ACGTAAGATTATTACCCGCTGTATCAACACCGCCAAATTGCCTAAATCAGTTGTTGCTCTTTTTTCTCAC
CCCGGTGAACTATCTGCCCGGTCAGGTGATGCACTTCAAAAAGCCTTTACAGATAAAGAGGAATTACTTA
AGCAGCAGGCATCTAACCTTCATGAGCAGAAAAAAGCTGGGGTGATATTTGAAGCTGAAGAAGTTATCAC
TCTTTTAACTTCTGTGCTTAAAACGTCATCTGCATCAAGAACTAGTTTAAGCTCACGACATCAGTTTGCT
CCTGGAGCGACAGTATTGTATAAGGGCGATAAAATGGTGCTTAACCTGGACAGGTCACGTGTTCCAACTG
AGTGTATAGAGAAAATTGAGGCCATTCTTAAGGAACTTGAAAAGCCAGCACCCTGATGCGACCACGTTTT
AGTCTACGTTTATCTGTCTTTACTTAATGTCCTTTGTTACAGGCCAGAAAGCATAACTGGCCTGAATATT
CTCTCTGGGCCCACTGTTCCACTTGTATCGTCGGTCTGATAATCAGACTGGGACCACGGTCCCACTCGTA
TCGTCGGTCTGATTATTAGTCTGGGACCACGGTCCCACTCGTATCGTCGGTCTGATTATTAGTCTGGGAC
CACGGTCCCACTCGTATCGTCGGTCTGATAATCAGACTGGGACCACGGTCCCACTCGTATCGTCGGTCTG
ATTATTAGTCTGGGACCATGGTCCCACTCGTATCGTCGGTCTGATTATTAGTCTGGGACCACGGTCCCAC
TCGTATCGTCGGTCTGATTATTAGTCTGGAACCACGGTCCCACTCGTATCGTCGGTCTGATTATTAGTCT
GGGACCACGGTCCCACTCGTATCGTCGGTCTGATTATTAGTCTGGGACCACGATCCCACTCGTGTTGTCG
GTCTGATTATCGGTCTGGGACCACGGTCCCACTTGTATTGTCGATCAGACTATCAGCGTGAGACTACGAT
TCCATCAATGCCTGTCAAGGGCAAGTATTGACATGTCGTCGTAACCTGTAGAACGGAGTAACCTCGGTGT
GCGGTTGTATGCCTGCTGTGGATTGCTGCTGTGTCCTGCTTATCCACAACATTTTGCGCACGGTTATGTG
GACAAAATACCTGGTTACCCAGGCCGTGCCGGCACGTTAACCGGGCTGCATCCGATGCAAGTGTGTCGCT
GTCGACGCAAGCGGCCGCA
